Addgene plasmid #105201: pLN540 (FuGW-G8p-IL12-P2A-CCL21-1Pe)
Purpose: Module 3 - GAL4 synthetic promoter (with eight binding sites) drives the expression of IL12 and CCL21 transcripts containing miR1-Bs(Pe)
Depositing lab: Timothy Lu. Depositing organization: Massachusetts Institute of Technology. Publication: Synthetic RNA-Based Immunomodulatory Gene Circuits for Cancer Immunotherapy. Nissim L, Wu MR, Pery E, Binder-Nissim A, Suzuki HI, Stupp D, Wehrspaun C, Tabach Y, Sharp PA, Lu TK. Cell. 2017 Nov 16;171(5):1138-1150.e15. doi: 10.1016/j.cell.2017.09.049. Epub 2017 Oct 19. PubMed 29056342.
Backbone
  Vector backbone: FUGW
  Vector type: Mammalian Expression, Lentiviral, Synthetic Biology
Growth in bacteria
  Bacterial resistance: Ampicillin, 100 μg/mL
  Growth temperature: 37°C
  Growth strain: NEB Stable
  Copy number: Unknown
Gene/Insert
  Gene/Insert name: G8p-IL12-P2A-CCL21-1Pe
  Species: Synthetic
Terms and licenses: Academic/Nonprofit Terms; Industry Terms: Not Available to Industry
How to cite: pLN540 (FuGW-G8p-IL12-P2A-CCL21-1Pe) was a gift from Timothy Lu (Addgene plasmid # 105201 ; http://n2t.net/addgene:105201 ; RRID:Addgene_105201)
