[The description below was written by a language model from this plasmid's Addgene catalogue record and pLannotate feature annotations shown in this document.]
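Description:
pLN540 (FuGW-G8p-IL12-P2A-CCL21-1Pe) is a lentiviral transfer plasmid built on the FUGW backbone for mammalian expression and synthetic-biology circuit work. It is propagated in E. coli through a high-copy ColE1/pUC-type origin with ampicillin resistance. The backbone also carries an f1 origin and an SV40/EM7-driven bleomycin/Zeocin resistance cassette that lies outside the viral genome. The packaged region begins with a CMV enhancer/promoter fused to a truncated HIV-1 5' LTR, so genomic RNA production does not depend on Tat. This is followed by the Ψ packaging signal with a gag fragment, the RRE for Rev-dependent nuclear export, and the cPPT/CTS. The WPRE, which enhances transcript expression, and a downstream truncated LTR close the vector, with a bGH polyadenylation signal beyond it.

The payload is a synthetic cassette described as "Module 3" of a multi-part gene circuit. A synthetic promoter with eight GAL4 binding sites drives the output; the automated annotation detects only a fragment of a UAS array at this position. This promoter is silent unless a GAL4-based transcriptional activator is supplied from another module. It drives one open reading frame encoding human IL12B (p40) followed closely by IL12A (p35), an arrangement consistent with a single-chain IL-12. A P2A self-cleaving peptide, named in the construct title but not annotated, then links this to the chemokine CCL21. According to the record, the transcript also contains miR1 binding sites (Bs(Pe)), which are not annotated in the feature table; these would make the mRNA subject to repression by the matching microRNA. The construct serves as an immunomodulatory output module in RNA-based circuits for cancer immunotherapy.
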