Features (pLannotate 1.2.2; 32 found; start..end, strand, type, name):
    191..291     +  CDS            Rev (fragment): human immunodeficiency virus 1 (HIV-1) Rev protein; rev; enhances nuclear export of unspliced and incompletely spliced viral mRNAs
    341..458     +  misc_feature   cPPT/CTS: central polypurine tract and central termination sequence of HIV-1
    530..548     +  protein_bind   5X UAS (fragment): five tandem copies of the "ScaI site" 17-mer CGGAGTACTGTCCTCCG, an upstream activating sequence (UAS) that efficiently binds yeast Gal4 (Webster et al., 1988; Pfeiffer et al., 2010) GAL4
    800..1783    +  CDS            IL12B: IL12B_HUMAN - Also known as NKSF2. Experimental evidence at protein level: Swiss-Prot protein existence level 1. Associates with IL23A to form the IL-23 interleukin, a heterodimeric cytokine which functions in innate and adaptive immunity. IL-23 may constitute with IL-17 an acute response to infection in peripheral tissues. IL-23 binds to a heterodimeric receptor complex composed of IL12RB1 and IL23R, activates the Jak-Stat signaling cascade, stimulates memory rather than naive T-cells and promotes production of proinflammatory cytokines. IL-23 induces autoimmune inflammation and thus may be r
   1826..2419    +  CDS            IL12A (fragment): IL12A_HUMAN - Also known as NKSF1. Experimental evidence at protein level: Swiss-Prot protein existence level 1. Cytokine that can act as a growth factor for activated T and NK cells, enhance the lytic activity of NK/lymphokine-activated killer cells, and stimulate the production of IFN-gamma by resting PBMC. From Homo sapiens (Human).
   2486..2884    +  CDS            CCL21: CCL21_HUMAN - Also known as SCYA21. Experimental evidence at protein level: Swiss-Prot protein existence level 1. Inhibits hemopoiesis and stimulates chemotaxis. Chemotactic in vitro for thymocytes and activated T-cells, but not for B-cells, macrophages, or neutrophils. Shows preferential activity towards naive T-cells. May play a role in mediating homing of lymphocytes to secondary lymphoid organs. Binds to atypical chemokine receptor ACKR4 and mediates the recruitment of beta-arrestin (ARRB1/2) to ACKR4. From Homo sapiens (Human).
   2924..2944    +  misc_feature   MCS (fragment): pBluescript multiple cloning site
   2944..3532    +  misc_feature   WPRE: woodchuck hepatitis virus posttranscriptional regulatory element
   3469..4050    +  CDS            nef (fragment): NEF_HV1H2 - Experimental evidence at protein level: Swiss-Prot protein existence level 1. Extracellular Nef protein targets CD4(+) T-lymphocytes for apoptosis by interacting with CXCR4 surface receptors. From Human immunodeficiency virus type 1 group M subtype B (isolate HXB2) (HIV-1).
   4057..4237    +  LTR            5' LTR (truncated): truncated 5' long terminal repeat (LTR) from HIV-1
   4269..4493    +  polyA_signal   bGH poly(A) signal: bovine growth hormone polyadenylation signal
   4497..4518    +  promoter       SV40 promoter (fragment): SV40 enhancer and early promoter
   4539..4967    +  rep_origin     f1 ori (sequence partly withheld): f1 bacteriophage origin of replication; arrow indicates direction of (+) strand synthesis
   4981..5310    +  promoter       SV40 promoter: SV40 enhancer and early promoter
   5358..5405    +  promoter       EM7 promoter: synthetic bacterial promoter&nbsp
   5424..5798    +  CDS            BleoR: antibiotic-binding protein; Sh ble from Streptoalloteichus hindustanus; confers resistance to bleomycin, phleomycin, and Zeocin™
   5808..5933    +  CDS            ble (fragment): BLE_KLEPN - Experimental evidence at protein level: Swiss-Prot protein existence level 1. Binding protein with a strong affinity to the bleomycin family of antibiotics. Binds to CL990; an antimitotic-antibiotic compound. From Klebsiella pneumoniae.
   5928..6049    +  polyA_signal   SV40 poly(A) signal: SV40 polyadenylation signal
   6122..6138    -  protein_bind   lac operator: The lac repressor binds to the lac operator to inhibit transcription in E. coli. This inhibition can be relieved by adding lactose or isopropyl-β-D-thiogalactopyranoside (IPTG). lac repressor encoded by lacI
   6146..6176    -  promoter       lac promoter: promoter for the E. coli lac operon
   6191..6212    -  protein_bind   CAP binding site: CAP binding activates transcription in the presence of cAMP. E. coli catabolite activator protein
   6225..6317    -  CDS            lacI (fragment): lac repressor; lacI; The lac repressor binds to the lac operator to inhibit transcription in E. coli. This inhibition can be relieved by adding lactose or isopropyl-β-D-thiogalactopyranoside (IPTG).
   6500..7088    -  rep_origin     ori: high-copy-number ColE1/pMB1/pBR322/pUC origin of replication
   7259..8119    -  CDS            AmpR: β-lactamase; bla; confers resistance to ampicillin, carbenicillin, and related antibiotics
   8120..8224    -  promoter       AmpR promoter: bla
   8283..8335    -  misc_feature   bom (fragment): basis of mobility region from pBR322
   8490..8869    +  enhancer       CMV enhancer: human cytomegalovirus immediate early enhancer
   8870..9069    +  promoter       CMV promoter: human cytomegalovirus (CMV) immediate early promoter
   9087..9267    +  LTR            5' LTR (truncated): truncated 5' long terminal repeat (LTR) from HIV-1
   9314..9439    +  misc_feature   HIV-1 Ψ: packaging signal of human immunodeficiency virus type 1
   9423..9786    +  CDS            HIV-1 gag (fragment): gag protein from human immunodeficiency virus 1; gag
   9932..10165   +  misc_feature   RRE: The Rev response element (RRE) of HIV-1 allows for Rev-dependent mRNA export from the nucleus to the cytoplasm.
>Addgene plasmid #105201 | pLN540 (FuGW-G8p-IL12-P2A-CCL21-1Pe) | addgene full sequence | sequence record 201272 | Addgene NGS Result
GAATGAACAAGAATTATTGGAATTAGATAAATGGGCAAGTTTGTGGAATTGGTTTAACATAACAAATTGG
CTGTGGTATATAAAATTATTCATAATGATAGTAGGAGGCTTGGTAGGTTTAAGAATAGTTTTTGCTGTAC
TTTCTATAGTGAATAGAGTTAGGCAGGGATATTCACCATTATCGTTTCAGACCCACCTCCCAACCCCGAG
GGGACCCGACAGGCCCGAAGGAATAGAAGAAGAAGGTGGAGAGAGAGACAGAGACAGATCCATTCGATTA
GTGAACGGATCGGCACTGCGTGCGCCAATTCTGCAGACAAATGGCAGTATTCATCCACAATTTTAAAAGA
AAAGGGGGGATTGGGGGGTACAGTGCAGGGGAAAGAATAGTAGACATAATAGCAACAGACATACAAACTA
AAGAATTACAAAAACAAATTACAAAAATTCAAAATTTTCGGGTTTATTACAGGGACAGCAGAGATCCAGT
TTGGTTAATCCTGCAGGCGATAGGTACCGAGTTTCTAGACGGAGTACTGTCCTCCGAGCGGAGTACTGTC
CTCCGACTCGAGCGGAGTACTGTCCTCCGATCGGAGTACTGTCCTCCGCGAATTCCGGAGTACTGTCCTC
CGAAGACGCTAGACGGAGTACTGTCCTCCGAGCGGAGTACTGTCCTCCGACTCGAGCGGAGTACTGTCCT
CCGGCTAGCGGGGGGCTATAAAAGGGGGTGGGGGCGTTCGTCCTCACTCTAGATCTGCGATCTAAGTAAG
CTTGGCATTCCGGTACTGGGCGCGCCACCATGTGTCACCAACAGTTGGTTATCTCTTGGTTCAGTCTTGT
CTTCCTGGCTTCCCCCCTGGTAGCCATCTGGGAGTTGAAGAAAGATGTGTACGTGGTGGAATTGGACTGG
TATCCGGACGCACCCGGTGAGATGGTGGTACTTACCTGCGACACCCCCGAGGAGGACGGAATCACCTGGA
CTCTTGATCAGTCTAGCGAGGTCTTGGGTAGTGGAAAGACCCTGACCATTCAGGTGAAGGAATTCGGAGA
TGCAGGGCAGTACACATGTCACAAGGGTGGGGAAGTGCTCTCTCATTCCCTTCTTCTCCTCCACAAAAAG
GAGGACGGAATTTGGTCAACCGATATTCTGAAGGATCAGAAAGAGCCAAAAAACAAAACATTCCTGAGGT
GTGAAGCCAAGAACTACAGCGGACGGTTTACGTGTTGGTGGCTGACTACAATTTCAACCGATCTGACTTT
CAGTGTGAAGTCCTCCCGCGGCAGCTCAGATCCCCAGGGGGTGACATGTGGCGCAGCGACGCTCTCCGCA
GAGCGAGTGAGGGGGGATAACAAAGAATACGAATATAGCGTGGAGTGCCAGGAGGATTCCGCCTGCCCAG
CCGCCGAAGAGTCCCTGCCCATCGAGGTTATGGTCGACGCAGTGCATAAACTCAAATACGAGAACTATAC
GTCCTCCTTTTTCATACGCGACATCATCAAACCTGACCCCCCAAAAAACCTTCAACTCAAACCCCTGAAA
AATAGTCGGCAGGTGGAGGTCAGTTGGGAATACCCGGATACTTGGAGTACTCCGCACTCCTATTTTTCCT
TGACTTTTTGTGTCCAGGTACAGGGAAAGAGCAAAAGGGAAAAGAAGGACCGCGTCTTCACTGACAAGAC
ATCAGCTACAGTGATCTGTCGAAAGAATGCAAGCATTAGCGTGAGAGCCCAGGACAGGTACTATAGTTCT
AGCTGGTCAGAATGGGCAAGCGTACCTTGCTCTGGCGGTGGAGGCTCCGGCGGGGGGGGGAGCGGCGGGG
GAGGATCTCGGAATCTCCCTGTTGCCACTCCAGACCCAGGTATGTTTCCATGCCTGCACCACTCTCAGAA
CTTGCTCCGGGCTGTCTCTAACATGCTGCAGAAGGCCAGGCAGACATTGGAGTTTTACCCCTGTACGTCT
GAAGAGATCGATCATGAGGACATTACAAAGGATAAAACATCAACGGTCGAAGCCTGCCTTCCCCTTGAGC
TTACCAAAAATGAAAGCTGTCTGAATAGCCGCGAAACATCCTTTATTACTAATGGTTCATGCCTCGCCTC
CAGGAAAACATCTTTTATGATGGCGCTCTGTCTCAGTTCTATTTATGAGGATCTCAAAATGTATCAAGTT
GAGTTCAAGACCATGAACGCCAAACTGCTGATGGATCCTAAACGCCAGATCTTTTTGGATCAAAATATGC
TTGCTGTCATCGACGAACTCATGCAGGCCCTGAATTTCAACTCCGAGACCGTTCCCCAAAAATCATCCCT
GGAAGAGCCCGACTTTTACAAAACAAAGATCAAGCTCTGCATTCTTCTGCACGCTTTTCGGATCCGAGCT
GTGACTATAGACAGAGTGATGTCCTACCTGAATGCTAGTGGAAGCGGAGCTACTAACTTCAGCCTGCTGA
AGCAGGCTGGAGACGTGGAGGAGAACCCTGGACCTGCTCAATCCTTGGCGCTGTCCTTGCTGATCTTGGT
GCTGGCATTTGGCATTCCCCGCACACAAGGAAGCGATGGTGGCGCACAGGACTGTTGCCTGAAGTATTCA
CAGCGGAAAATCCCAGCTAAAGTGGTTCGGAGCTATCGCAAGCAGGAACCTTCCTTGGGGTGTTCAATCC
CAGCTATCCTCTTTCTTCCAAGAAAGCGCTCTCAGGCCGAGCTGTGTGCTGACCCAAAAGAGCTGTGGGT
CCAGCAGTTGATGCAGCACTTGGACAAGACGCCGTCTCCCCAGAAACCCGCCCAGGGCTGCAGAAAAGAT
AGGGGCGCCTCAAAAACAGGCAAAAAAGGGAAAGGTAGCAAAGGTTGCAAACGCACCGAACGAAGCCAGA
CGCCAAAAGGGCCATAACCGGTGCACCGCTTGAAGTCTTTAATTAAATACCGGTCGATATCAAGCTTATC
GATAATCAACCTCTGGATTACAAAATTTGTGAAAGATTGACTGGTATTCTTAACTATGTTGCTCCTTTTA
CGCTATGTGGATACGCTGCTTTAATGCCTTTGTATCATGCTATTGCTTCCCGTATGGCTTTCATTTTCTC
CTCCTTGTATAAATCCTGGTTGCTGTCTCTTTATGAGGAGTTGTGGCCCGTTGTCAGGCAACGTGGCGTG
GTGTGCACTGTGTTTGCTGACGCAACCCCCACTGGTTGGGGCATTGCCACCACCTGTCAGCTCCTTTCCG
GGACTTTCGCTTTCCCCCTCCCTATTGCCACGGCGGAACTCATCGCCGCCTGCCTTGCCCGCTGCTGGAC
AGGGGCTCGGCTGTTGGGCACTGACAATTCCGTGGTGTTGTCGGGGAAATCATCGTCCTTTCCTTGGCTG
CTCGCCTGTGTTGCCACCTGGATTCTGCGCGGGACGTCCTTCTGCTACGTCCCTTCGGCCCTCAATCCAG
CGGACCTTCCTTCCCGCGGCCTGCTGCCGGCTCTGCGGCCTCTTCCGCGTCTTCGCCTTCGCCCTCAGAC
GAGTCGGATCTCCCTTTGGGCCGCCTCCCCGCATCGATACCGTCGACCTCGAGACCTAGAAAAACATGGA
GCAATCACAAGTAGCAATACAGCAGCTACCAATGCTGATTGTGCCTGGCTAGAAGCACAAGAGGAGGAGG
AGGTGGGTTTTCCAGTCACACCTCAGGTACCTTTAAGACCAATGACTTACAAGGCAGCTGTAGATCTTAG
CCACTTTTTAAAAGAAAAGGGGGGACTGGAAGGGCTAATTCACTCCCAACGAAGACAAGATATCCTTGAT
CTGTGGATCTACCACACACAAGGCTACTTCCCTGATTGGCAGAACTACACACCAGGGCCAGGGATCAGAT
ATCCACTGACCTTTGGATGGTGCTACAAGCTAGTACCAGTTGAGCAAGAGAAGGTAGAAGAAGCCAATGA
AGGAGAGAACACCCGCTTGTTACACCCTGTGAGCCTGCATGGGATGGATGACCCGGAGAGAGAAGTATTA
GAGTGGAGGTTTGACAGCCGCCTAGCATTTCATCACATGGCCCGAGAGCTGCATCCGGACTGTACTGGGT
CTCTCTGGTTAGACCAGATCTGAGCCTGGGAGCTCTCTGGCTAACTAGGGAACCCACTGCTTAAGCCTCA
ATAAAGCTTGCCTTGAGTGCTTCAAGTAGTGTGTGCCCGTCTGTTGTGTGACTCTGGTAACTAGAGATCC
CTCAGACCCTTTTAGTCAGTGTGGAAAATCTCTAGCAGGGCCCGTTTAAACCCGCTGATCAGCCTCGACT
GTGCCTTCTAGTTGCCAGCCATCTGTTGTTTGCCCCTCCCCCGTGCCTTCCTTGACCCTGGAAGGTGCCA
CTCCCACTGTCCTTTCCTAATAAAATGAGGAAATTGCATCGCATTGTCTGAGTAGGTGTCATTCTATTCT
GGGGGGTGGGGTGGGGCAGGACAGCAAGGGGGAGGATTGGGAAGACAATAGCAGGCATGCTGGGGATGCG
GTGGGCTCTATGGCTTCTGAGGCGGAAAGAACCAGCTGGGGCTCTAGGGGGTATCCCC
[124 nt withheld, positions 4539-4662]
C
[91 nt withheld, positions 4664-4754]
A
[49 nt withheld, positions 4756-4804]
CCTTTGACGTTGGAGTCCACGTTCTTT
[37 nt withheld, positions 4832-4868]
ACCCTATCTCGGTCTATTCTTTTGATTTATAAGGGATTTTGCCGATTTCGGCCTATTGGTTAAAAAATGA
GCTGATTTAACAAAAATTTAACGCGAATTAATTCTGTGGAATGTGTGTCAGTTAGGGTGTGGAAAGTCCC
CAGGCTCCCCAGCAGGCAGAAGTATGCAAAGCATGCATCTCAATTAGTCAGCAACCAGGTGTGGAAAGTC
CCCAGGCTCCCCAGCAGGCAGAAGTATGCAAAGCATGCATCTCAATTAGTCAGCAACCATAGTCCCGCCC
CTAACTCCGCCCATCCCGCCCCTAACTCCGCCCAGTTCCGCCCATTCTCCGCCCCATGGCTGACTAATTT
TTTTTATTTATGCAGAGGCCGAGGCCGCCTCTGCCTCTGAGCTATTCCAGAAGTAGTGAGGAGGCTTTTT
TGGAGGCCTAGGCTTTTGCAAAAAGCTCCCGGGAGCTTGTATATCCATTTTCGGATCTGATCAGCACGTG
TTGACAATTAATCATCGGCATAGTATATCGGCATAGTATAATACGACAAGGTGAGGAACTAAACCATGGC
CAAGTTGACCAGTGCCGTTCCGGTGCTCACCGCGCGCGACGTCGCCGGAGCGGTCGAGTTCTGGACCGAC
CGGCTCGGGTTCTCCCGGGACTTCGTGGAGGACGACTTCGCCGGTGTGGTCCGGGACGACGTGACCCTGT
TCATCAGCGCGGTCCAGGACCAGGTGGTGCCGGACAACACCCTGGCCTGGGTGTGGGTGCGCGGCCTGGA
CGAGCTGTACGCCGAGTGGTCGGAGGTCGTGTCCACGAACTTCCGGGACGCCTCCGGGCCGGCCATGACC
GAGATCGGCGAGCAGCCGTGGGGGCGGGAGTTCGCCCTGCGCGACCCGGCCGGCAACTGCGTGCACTTCG
TGGCCGAGGAGCAGGACTGACACGTGCTACGAGATTTCGATTCCACCGCCGCCTTCTATGAAAGGTTGGG
CTTCGGAATCGTTTTCCGGGACGCCGGCTGGATGATCCTCCAGCGCGGGGATCTCATGCTGGAGTTCTTC
GCCCACCCCAACTTGTTTATTGCAGCTTATAATGGTTACAAATAAAGCAATAGCATCACAAATTTCACAA
ATAAAGCATTTTTTTCACTGCATTCTAGTTGTGGTTTGTCCAAACTCATCAATGTATCTTATCATGTCTG
TATACCGTCGACCTCTAGCTAGAGCTTGGCGTAATCATGGTCATAGCTGTTTCCTGTGTGAAATTGTTAT
CCGCTCACAATTCCACACAACATACGAGCCGGAAGCATAAAGTGTAAAGCCTGGGGTGCCTAATGAGTGA
GCTAACTCACATTAATTGCGTTGCGCTCACTGCCCGCTTTCCAGTCGGGAAACCTGTCGTGCCAGCTGCA
TTAATGAATCGGCCAACGCGCGGGGAGAGGCGGTTTGCGTATTGGGCGCTCTTCCGCTTCCTCGCTCACT
GACTCGCTGCGCTCGGTCGTTCGGCTGCGGCGAGCGGTATCAGCTCACTCAAAGGCGGTAATACGGTTAT
CCACAGAATCAGGGGATAACGCAGGAAAGAACATGTGAGCAAAAGGCCAGCAAAAGGCCAGGAACCGTAA
AAAGGCCGCGTTGCTGGCGTTTTTCCATAGGCTCCGCCCCCCTGACGAGCATCACAAAAATCGACGCTCA
AGTCAGAGGTGGCGAAACCCGACAGGACTATAAAGATACCAGGCGTTTCCCCCTGGAAGCTCCCTCGTGC
GCTCTCCTGTTCCGACCCTGCCGCTTACCGGATACCTGTCCGCCTTTCTCCCTTCGGGAAGCGTGGCGCT
TTCTCATAGCTCACGCTGTAGGTATCTCAGTTCGGTGTAGGTCGTTCGCTCCAAGCTGGGCTGTGTGCAC
GAACCCCCCGTTCAGCCCGACCGCTGCGCCTTATCCGGTAACTATCGTCTTGAGTCCAACCCGGTAAGAC
ACGACTTATCGCCACTGGCAGCAGCCACTGGTAACAGGATTAGCAGAGCGAGGTATGTAGGCGGTGCTAC
AGAGTTCTTGAAGTGGTGGCCTAACTACGGCTACACTAGAAGAACAGTATTTGGTATCTGCGCTCTGCTG
AAGCCAGTTACCTTCGGAAAAAGAGTTGGTAGCTCTTGATCCGGCAAACAAACCACCGCTGGTAGCGGTG
GTTTTTTTGTTTGCAAGCAGCAGATTACGCGCAGAAAAAAAGGATCTCAAGAAGATCCTTTGATCTTTTC
TACGGGGTCTGACGCTCAGTGGAACGAAAACTCACGTTAAGGGATTTTGGTCATGAGATTATCAAAAAGG
ATCTTCACCTAGATCCTTTTAAATTAAAAATGAAGTTTTAAATCAATCTAAAGTATATATGAGTAAACTT
GGTCTGACAGTTACCAATGCTTAATCAGTGAGGCACCTATCTCAGCGATCTGTCTATTTCGTTCATCCAT
AGTTGCCTGACTCCCCGTCGTGTAGATAACTACGATACGGGAGGGCTTACCATCTGGCCCCAGTGCTGCA
ATGATACCGCGAGACCCACGCTCACCGGCTCCAGATTTATCAGCAATAAACCAGCCAGCCGGAAGGGCCG
AGCGCAGAAGTGGTCCTGCAACTTTATCCGCCTCCATCCAGTCTATTAATTGTTGCCGGGAAGCTAGAGT
AAGTAGTTCGCCAGTTAATAGTTTGCGCAACGTTGTTGCCATTGCTACAGGCATCGTGGTGTCACGCTCG
TCGTTTGGTATGGCTTCATTCAGCTCCGGTTCCCAACGATCAAGGCGAGTTACATGATCCCCCATGTTGT
GCAAAAAAGCGGTTAGCTCCTTCGGTCCTCCGATCGTTGTCAGAAGTAAGTTGGCCGCAGTGTTATCACT
CATGGTTATGGCAGCACTGCATAATTCTCTTACTGTCATGCCATCCGTAAGATGCTTTTCTGTGACTGGT
GAGTACTCAACCAAGTCATTCTGAGAATAGTGTATGCGGCGACCGAGTTGCTCTTGCCCGGCGTCAATAC
GGGATAATACCGCGCCACATAGCAGAACTTTAAAAGTGCTCATCATTGGAAAACGTTCTTCGGGGCGAAA
ACTCTCAAGGATCTTACCGCTGTTGAGATCCAGTTCGATGTAACCCACTCGTGCACCCAACTGATCTTCA
GCATCTTTTACTTTCACCAGCGTTTCTGGGTGAGCAAAAACAGGAAGGCAAAATGCCGCAAAAAAGGGAA
TAAGGGCGACACGGAAATGTTGAATACTCATACTCTTCCTTTTTCAATATTATTGAAGCATTTATCAGGG
TTATTGTCTCATGAGCGGATACATATTTGAATGTATTTAGAAAAATAAACAAATAGGGGTTCCGCGCACA
TTTCCCCGAAAAGTGCCACCTGACGTCGACGGATCGGGAGATCTCCCGATCCCCTATGGTGCACTCTCAG
TACAATCTGCTCTGATGCCGCATAGTTAAGCCAGTATCTGCTCCCTGCTTGTGTGTTGGAGGTCGCTGAG
TAGTGCGCGAGCAAAATTTAAGCTACAACAAGGCAAGGCTTGACCGACAATTGCATGAAGAATCTGCTTA
GGGTTAGGCGTTTTGCGCTGCTTCGCGATGTACGGGCCAGATATACGCGTTGACATTGATTATTGACTAG
TTATTAATAGTAATCAATTACGGGGTCATTAGTTCATAGCCCATATATGGAGTTCCGCGTTACATAACTT
ACGGTAAATGGCCCGCCTGGCTGACCGCCCAACGACCCCCGCCCATTGACGTCAATAATGACGTATGTTC
CCATAGTAACGCCAATAGGGACTTTCCATTGACGTCAATGGGTGGAGTATTTACGGTAAACTGCCCACTT
GGCAGTACATCAAGTGTATCATATGCCAAGTACGCCCCCTATTGACGTCAATGACGGTAAATGGCCCGCC
TGGCATTATGCCCAGTACATGACCTTATGGGACTTTCCTACTTGGCAGTACATCTACGTATTAGTCATCG
CTATTACCATGGTGATGCGGTTTTGGCAGTACATCAATGGGCGTGGATAGCGGTTTGACTCACGGGGATT
TCCAAGTCTCCACCCCATTGACGTCAATGGGAGTTTGTTTTGGCACCAAAATCAACGGGACTTTCCAAAA
TGTCGTAACAACTCCGCCCCATTGACGCAAATGGGCGGTAGGCGTGTACGGTGGGAGGTCTATATAAGCA
GCGCGTTTTGCCTGTACTGGGTCTCTCTGGTTAGACCAGATCTGAGCCTGGGAGCTCTCTGGCTAACTAG
GGAACCCACTGCTTAAGCCTCAATAAAGCTTGCCTTGAGTGCTTCAAGTAGTGTGTGCCCGTCTGTTGTG
TGACTCTGGTAACTAGAGATCCCTCAGACCCTTTTAGTCAGTGTGGAAAATCTCTAGCAGTGGCGCCCGA
ACAGGGACTTGAAAGCGAAAGGGAAACCAGAGGAGCTCTCTCGACGCAGGACTCGGCTTGCTGAAGCGCG
CACGGCAAGAGGCGAGGGGCGGCGACTGGTGAGTACGCCAAAAATTTTGACTAGCGGAGGCTAGAAGGAG
AGAGATGGGTGCGAGAGCGTCAGTATTAAGCGGGGGAGAATTAGATCGCGATGGGAAAAAATTCGGTTAA
GGCCAGGGGGAAAGAAAAAATATAAATTAAAACATATAGTATGGGCAAGCAGGGAGCTAGAACGATTCGC
AGTTAATCCTGGCCTGTTAGAAACATCAGAAGGCTGTAGACAAATACTGGGACAGCTACAACCATCCCTT
CAGACAGGATCAGAAGAACTTAGATCATTATATAATACAGTAGCAACCCTCTATTGTGTGCATCAAAGGA
TAGAGATAAAAGACACCAAGGAAGCTTTAGACAAGATAGAGGAAGAGCAAAACAAAAGTAAGACCACCGC
ACAGCAAGCGGCCGCTGATCTTCAGACCTGGAGGAGGAGATATGAGGGACAATTGGAGAAGTGAATTATA
TAAATATAAAGTAGTAAAAATTGAACCATTAGGAGTAGCACCCACCAAGGCAAAGAGAAGAGTGGTGCAG
AGAGAAAAAAGAGCAGTGGGAATAGGAGCTTTGTTCCTTGGGTTCTTGGGAGCAGCAGGAAGCACTATGG
GCGCAGCGTCAATGACGCTGACGGTACAGGCCAGACAATTATTGTCTGGTATAGTGCAGCAGCAGAACAA
TTTGCTGAGGGCTATTGAGGCGCAACAGCATCTGTTGCAACTCACAGTCTGGGGCATCAAGCAGCTCCAG
GCAAGAATCCTGGCTGTGGAAAGATACCTAAAGGATCAACAGCTCCTGGGGATTTGGGGTTGCTCTGGAA
AACTCATTTGCACCACTGCTGTGCCTTGGAATGCTAGTTGGAGTAATAAATCTCTGGAACAGATTTGGAA
TCACACGACCTGGATGGAGTGGGACAGAGAAATTAACAATTACACAAGCTTAATACACTCCTTAATTGAA
GAATCGCAAAACCAGCAAGAAAA
